Addgene plasmid #217751: pBiFC-SS-VC155-IRE1-dLD
Purpose: Expresses the VC fragment of BiFC-IRE1-dLD
Depositing lab: Christina Chan. Depositing organization: Michigan State University. Publication: Intrinsic Structural Features of the Human IRE1alpha Transmembrane Domain Sense Membrane Lipid Saturation. Cho H, Stanzione F, Oak A, Kim GH, Yerneni S, Qi L, Sum AK, Chan C. Cell Rep. 2019 Apr 2;27(1):307-320.e5. doi: 10.1016/j.celrep.2019.03.017. PubMed 30943411.
Backbone
  Vector backbone: pBiFC-VC155
  Backbone manufacturer: pBiFC-VC155 (Addgene Plasmid #22011)
  Backbone size w/o insert (bp): 3836
  Total vector size (bp): 6011
  Vector type: Mammalian Expression
Growth in bacteria
  Bacterial resistance: Ampicillin, 100 μg/mL
  Growth temperature: 37°C
  Growth strain: DH5alpha
  Copy number: Unknown
Gene/Insert
  Gene/Insert name: VC155-IRE1-dLD
  Species: H. sapiens (human)
  Insert size (bp): 2175
  Mutation: deleted amino acids 29-408
  Entrez Gene: ERN1 (a.k.a. IRE1, IRE1P, IRE1a, hIRE1p)
  Tag / fusion protein: Venus (155-238, A206K)
Terms and licenses: Academic/Nonprofit Terms; Industry Terms: Not Available to Industry
How to cite: pBiFC-SS-VC155-IRE1-dLD was a gift from Christina Chan (Addgene plasmid # 217751 ; http://n2t.net/addgene:217751 ; RRID:Addgene_217751)
