[The description below was written by a language model from this plasmid's Addgene catalogue record and pLannotate feature annotations shown in this document.]
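Description:
pBiFC-SS-VC155-IRE1-dLD is a mammalian expression plasmid built on the pBiFC-VC155 backbone, designed to produce one half of a bimolecular fluorescence complementation (BiFC) pair based on human IRE1α (ERN1). It is propagated in E. coli through a high-copy ColE1/pUC-type origin and selected with ampicillin via the β-lactamase gene. Remnants of lacZα, the lac promoter/operator, lacI, rop and bom are cloning-vector leftovers with no evident role in the payload. No mammalian selection marker is annotated, which fits transient transfection use.

The expression cassette is driven by the CMV immediate-early enhancer and promoter, followed by a modified SV40 intron, and ends at an SV40 polyadenylation signal. The coding region carries a short HA-epitope-like fragment, then VC155, the C-terminal fragment of Venus (residues 155–238, recorded with the A206K mutation), placed upstream of an IRE1 fragment lacking amino acids 29–408. The "dLD" in the name presumably refers to this deletion of the luminal domain, and "SS" presumably to a retained signal sequence ahead of the Venus fragment, though the record does not spell out either and no signal sequence is annotated. When co-expressed with a matching partner carrying the N-terminal Venus fragment, close association of the IRE1 molecules should reconstitute fluorescence. This gives a readout of IRE1 dimerisation or oligomerisation independent of the deleted region, in line with the associated work on how the IRE1α transmembrane domain senses membrane lipid saturation.

The full sequence record is 5,864 nt, slightly shorter than the catalogued 6,011 bp. The second feature table, from a 4,088 nt record, shows VC155 followed directly by the poly(A) signal with no ERN1 feature, so it resembles the empty backbone or an incomplete assembly rather than the full construct.
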