Features (pLannotate 1.2.2; 18 found; start..end, strand, type, name):
    172..760     -  rep_origin     ori: high-copy-number ColE1/pMB1/pBR322/pUC origin of replication
    931..1791    -  CDS            AmpR: β-lactamase; bla; confers resistance to ampicillin, carbenicillin, and related antibiotics
   1792..1896    -  promoter       AmpR promoter: bla
   1991..2026    +  CDS            rop (fragment): Rop protein, which maintains plasmids at low copy number; rop
   2128..2227    +  misc_feature   bom (fragment): basis of mobility region from pBR322
   2233..2388    -  CDS            lacZα (fragment): LacZα fragment of β-galactosidase; lacZ fragment
   2394..2414    -  misc_feature   MCS (fragment): pUC18/19 multiple cloning site
   2413..2716    +  enhancer       CMV enhancer: human cytomegalovirus immediate early enhancer
   2717..2920    +  promoter       CMV promoter: human cytomegalovirus (CMV) immediate early promoter
   3058..3154    +  intron         SV40 intron: modified SV40 intron with splice donor and acceptor sites
   3257..3283    +  CDS            3xHA (fragment): three tandem HA epitope tags
   3386..3637    +  CDS            VC155: C-terminal fragment of mVenus for use in bimolecular fluorescence complementation (BiFC) (Kodama and Hu, 2010)
   3668..5374    +  CDS            ERN1 (fragment): ERN1_HUMAN - Also known as IRE1 From Homo sapiens (Human).
   5389..5523    -  polyA_signal   SV40 poly(A) signal: SV40 polyadenylation signal
   5658..5674    -  protein_bind   lac operator: The lac repressor binds to the lac operator to inhibit transcription in E. coli. This inhibition can be relieved by adding lactose or isopropyl-β-D-thiogalactopyranoside (IPTG). lac repressor encoded by lacI
   5682..5712    -  promoter       lac promoter: promoter for the E. coli lac operon
   5727..5748    -  protein_bind   CAP binding site: CAP binding activates transcription in the presence of cAMP. E. coli catabolite activator protein
   5761..5853    -  CDS            lacI (fragment): lac repressor; lacI; The lac repressor binds to the lac operator to inhibit transcription in E. coli. This inhibition can be relieved by adding lactose or isopropyl-β-D-thiogalactopyranoside (IPTG).
>Addgene plasmid #217751 | pBiFC-SS-VC155-IRE1-dLD | addgene full sequence | sequence record 459166 | Addgene NGS Result
CTCGCTCACTGACTCGCTGCGCTCGGTCGTTCGGCTGCGGCGAGCGGTATCAGCTCACTCAAAGGCGGTA
ATACGGTTATCCACAGAATCAGGGGATAACGCAGGAAAGAACATGTGAGCAAAAGGCCAGCAAAAGGCCA
GGAACCGTAAAAAGGCCGCGTTGCTGGCGTTTTTCCATAGGCTCCGCCCCCCTGACGAGCATCACAAAAA
TCGACGCTCAAGTCAGAGGTGGCGAAACCCGACAGGACTATAAAGATACCAGGCGTTTCCCCCTGGAAGC
TCCCTCGTGCGCTCTCCTGTTCCGACCCTGCCGCTTACCGGATACCTGTCCGCCTTTCTCCCTTCGGGAA
GCGTGGCGCTTTCTCATAGCTCACGCTGTAGGTATCTCAGTTCGGTGTAGGTCGTTCGCTCCAAGCTGGG
CTGTGTGCACGAACCCCCCGTTCAGCCCGACCGCTGCGCCTTATCCGGTAACTATCGTCTTGAGTCCAAC
CCGGTAAGACACGACTTATCGCCACTGGCAGCAGCCACTGGTAACAGGATTAGCAGAGCGAGGTATGTAG
GCGGTGCTACAGAGTTCTTGAAGTGGTGGCCTAACTACGGCTACACTAGAAGAACAGTATTTGGTATCTG
CGCTCTGCTGAAGCCAGTTACCTTCGGAAAAAGAGTTGGTAGCTCTTGATCCGGCAAACAAACCACCGCT
GGTAGCGGTGGTTTTTTTGTTTGCAAGCAGCAGATTACGCGCAGAAAAAAAGGATCTCAAGAAGATCCTT
TGATCTTTTCTACGGGGTCTGACGCTCAGTGGAACGAAAACTCACGTTAAGGGATTTTGGTCATGAGATT
ATCAAAAAGGATCTTCACCTAGATCCTTTTAAATTAAAAATGAAGTTTTAAATCAATCTAAAGTATATAT
GAGTAAACTTGGTCTGACAGTTACCAATGCTTAATCAGTGAGGCACCTATCTCAGCGATCTGTCTATTTC
GTTCATCCATAGTTGCCTGACTCCCCGTCGTGTAGATAACTACGATACGGGAGGGCTTACCATCTGGCCC
CAGTGCTGCAATGATACCGCGAGACCCACGCTCACCGGCTCCAGATTTATCAGCAATAAACCAGCCAGCC
GGAAGGGCCGAGCGCAGAAGTGGTCCTGCAACTTTATCCGCCTCCATCCAGTCTATTAATTGTTGCCGGG
AAGCTAGAGTAAGTAGTTCGCCAGTTAATAGTTTGCGCAACGTTGTTGCCATTGCTACAGGCATCGTGGT
GTCACGCTCGTCGTTTGGTATGGCTTCATTCAGCTCCGGTTCCCAACGATCAAGGCGAGTTACATGATCC
CCCATGTTGTGCAAAAAAGCGGTTAGCTCCTTCGGTCCTCCGATCGTTGTCAGAAGTAAGTTGGCCGCAG
TGTTATCACTCATGGTTATGGCAGCACTGCATAATTCTCTTACTGTCATGCCATCCGTAAGATGCTTTTC
TGTGACTGGTGAGTACTCAACCAAGTCATTCTGAGAATAGTGTATGCGGCGACCGAGTTGCTCTTGCCCG
GCGTCAATACGGGATAATACCGCGCCACATAGCAGAACTTTAAAAGTGCTCATCATTGGAAAACGTTCTT
CGGGGCGAAAACTCTCAAGGATCTTACCGCTGTTGAGATCCAGTTCGATGTAACCCACTCGTGCACCCAA
CTGATCTTCAGCATCTTTTACTTTCACCAGCGTTTCTGGGTGAGCAAAAACAGGAAGGCAAAATGCCGCA
AAAAAGGGAATAAGGGCGACACGGAAATGTTGAATACTCATACTCTTCCTTTTTCAATATTATTGAAGCA
TTTATCAGGGTTATTGTCTCATGAGCGGATACATATTTGAATGTATTTAGAAAAATAAACAAATAGGGGT
TCCGCGCACATTTCCCCGAAAAGTGCCACCTGACGTCTAAGAAACCATTATTATCATGACATTAACCTAT
AAAAATAGGCGTATCACGAGGCCCTTTCGTCTCGCGCGTTTCGGTGATGACGGTGAAAACCTCTGACACA
TGCAGCTCCCGGAGACGGTCACAGCTTGTCTGTAAGCGGATGCCGGGAGCAGACAAGCCCGTCAGGGCGC
GTCAGCGGGTGTTGGCGGGTGTCGGGGCTGGCTTAACTATGCGGCATCAGAGCAGATTGTACTGAGAGTG
CACCATATGCGGTGTGAAATACCGCACAGATGCGTAAGGAGAAAATACCGCATCAGGCGCCATTCGCCAT
TCAGGCTGCGCAACTGTTGGGAAGGGCGATCGGTGCGGGCCTCTTCGCTATTACGCCAGCTGGCGAAAGG
GGGATGTGCTGCAAGGCGATTAAGTTGGGTAACGCCAGGGTTTTCCCAGTCACGACGTTGTAAAACGACG
GCCAGTGAGTTCGAGCTTGCATGCCTGCAGGTCGTTACATAACTTACGGTAAATGGCCCGCCTGGCTGAC
CGCCCAACGACCCCCGCCCATTGACGTCAATAATGACGTATGTTCCCATAGTAACGCCAATAGGGACTTT
CCATTGACGTCAATGGGTGGAGTATTTACGGTAAACTGCCCACTTGGCAGTACATCAAGTGTATCATATG
CCAAGTACGCCCCCTATTGACGTCAATGACGGTAAATGGCCCGCCTGGCATTATGCCCAGTACATGACCT
TATGGGACTTTCCTACTTGGCAGTACATCTACGTATTAGTCATCGCTATTACCATGGTGATGCGGTTTTG
GCAGTACATCAATGGGCGTGGATAGCGGTTTGACTCACGGGGATTTCCAAGTCTCCACCCCATTGACGTC
AATGGGAGTTTGTTTTGGCACCAAAATCAACGGGACTTTCCAAAATGTCGTAACAACTCCGCCCCATTGA
CGCAAATGGGCGGTAGGCGTGTACGGTGGGAGGTCTATATAAGCAGAGCTCGTTTAGTGAACCGTCAGAT
CGCCTGGAGACGCCATCCACGCTGTTTTGACCTCCATAGAAGACACCGGGACCGATCCAGCCTCCGGACT
CTAGAGGATCCGGTACTAGAGGAACTGAAAAACCAGAAAGTTAACTGGTAAGTTTAGTCTTTTTGTCTTT
TATTTCAGGTCCCGGATCCGGTGGTGGTGCAAATCAAAGAACTGCTCCTCAGTGGATGTTGCCTTTACTT
CTAGGCCTGTACGGAAGTGTTACTTCTGCTCTAAAAGCTGCGGAATTGTACCCGCGGGCCCACCATGCCG
GCGCTGCTGCTGACGCTGCTGCTGCCCGGCCTCGGGTACCCATACGATGTTCCAGATTACGCTCTTATGG
CCATGGAGGCCCGAATTCGGTCGACCGAGATCTCTCGAGGTACCCGTCCGGCGTGCAAAATCCCGAACGA
CCTGAAACAGAAAGTCATGAACCACGACAAGCAGAAGAACGGCATCAAGGCCAACTTCAAGATCCGCCAC
AACATCGAGGACGGCGGCGTGCAGCTCGCCGACCACTACCAGCAGAACACCCCCATCGGCGACGGCCCCG
TGCTGCTGCCCGACAACCACTACCTGAGCTACCAGTCCAAACTGAGCAAAGACCCCAACGAGAAGCGCGA
TCACATGGTCCTGCTGGAGTTCGTGACCGCCGCCGGGATCACTCTCGGCATGGACGAGCTGTACAAGATT
TTTGGAAGTACCAGCACAGTGACGCTTCAGACTTCAGAAAACGCACCTACCACCGTGTCTCGGGATGTGG
AGGAGAAGCCCGCCCATGCCCCTGCCCGGCCCGAGGCCCCCGTGGACTCCATGCTTAAGGACATGGCTAC
CATCATCCTGAGCACCTTCCTGCTGATTGGCTGGGTGGCCTTCATCATCACCTATCCCCTGAGCATGCAT
CAGCAGCAGCAGCTCCAGCACCAGCAGTTCCAGAAGGAACTGGAGAAGATCCAGCTCCTGCAGCAGCAGC
AGCAGCAGCTGCCCTTCCACCCACCTGGAGACACGGCTCAGGACGGCGAGCTCCTGGACACGTCTGGCCC
GTACTCAGAGAGCTCGGGCACCAGCAGCCCCAGCACGTCCCCCAGGGCCTCCAACCACTCGCTCTGCTCC
GGCAGCTCTGCCTCCAAGGCTGGCAGCAGCCCCTCCCTGGAACAAGACGATGGAGATGAGGAAACCAGCG
TGGTGATAGTTGGGAAAATTTCCTTCTGTCCCAAGGATGTCCTGGGCCATGGAGCTGAGGGCACAATTGT
GTACCGGGGCATGTTTGACAACCGCGACGTGGCCGTGAAGAGGATCCTCCCCGAGTGTTTTAGCTTCGCA
GACCGTGAGGTCCAGCTGTTGCGAGAATCGGATGAGCACCCGAACGTGATCCGCTACTTCTGCACGGAGA
AGGACCGGCAATTCCAGTACATTGCCATCGAGCTGTGTGCAGCCACCCTGCAAGAGTATGTGGAGCAGAA
GGACTTTGCGCATCTCGGCCTGGAGCCCATCACCTTGCTGCAGCAGACCACCTCGGGCCTGGCCCACCTC
CACTCCCTCAACATCGTTCACAGAGACCTAAAGCCACACAACATCCTCATATCCATGCCCAATGCACACG
GCAAGATCAAGGCCATGATCTCCGACTTTGGCCTCTGCAAGAAGCTGGCAGTGGGCAGACACAGTTTCAG
CCGCCGATCTGGGGTGCCTGGCACAGAAGGCTGGATCGCTCCAGAGATGCTGAGCGAAGACTGTAAGGAG
AACCCTACCTACACGGTGGACATCTTTTCTGCAGGCTGCGTCTTTTACTACGTAATCTCTGAGGGCAGCC
ACCCTTTTGGCAAGTCCCTGCAGCGGCAGGCCAACATCCTCCTGGGTGCCTGCAGCCTTGACTGCTTGCA
CCCAGAGAAGCACGAAGACGTCATTGCACGTGAATTGATAGAGAAGATGATTGCGATGGATCCTCAGAAA
CGCCCCTCAGCGAAGCACGTGCTCAAACACCCGTTCTTCTGGAGCCTAGAGAAGCAGCTCCAGTTCTTCC
AGGACGTGAGCGACAGAATAGAAAAGGAATCCCTGGATGGCCCGATCGTGAAGCAGTTAGAGAGAGGCGG
GAGAGCCGTGGTGAAGATGGACTGGCGGGAGAACATCACTGTCCCCCTCCAGACAGACCTGCGTAAATTC
AGGACCTATAAAGGTGGTTCTGTCAGAGATCTCCTCCGAGCCATGAGAAATAAGAAGCACCACTACCGGG
AGCTGCCTGCAGAGGTGCGGGAGACGCTGGGGTCCCTCCCCGACGACTTCGTGTGCTACTTCACGTCTCG
CTTCCCCCACCTCCTCGCACACACCTACCGGGCCATGGAGCTGTGCAGCCACGAGAGACTCTTCCAGCCC
TACTACTTCCACGAGCCCCCAGAGCCCCAGCCCCCAGTGACTCCAGACGCCTTGTAAGCGGCCGCGGGGA
TCCAGACATGATAAGATACATTGATGAGTTTGGACAAACCACAACTAGAATGCAGTGAAAAAAATGCTTT
ATTTGTGAAATTTGTGATGCTATTGCTTTATTTGTAACCATTATAAGCTGCAATAAACAAGTTAACAACA
ACAATTGCATTCATTTTATGTTTCAGGTTCAGGGGGAGGTGTGGGAGGTTTTTTCGGATCCTCTAGAGTC
GATCTGCAGGCATGCTAGCTTGGCGTAATCATGGTCATAGCTGTTTCCTGTGTGAAATTGTTATCCGCTC
ACAATTCCACACAACATACGAGCCGGAAGCATAAAGTGTAAAGCCTGGGGTGCCTAATGAGTGAGCTAAC
TCACATTAATTGCGTTGCGCTCACTGCCCGCTTTCCAGTCGGGAAACCTGTCGTGCCAGCTGCATTAATG
AATCGGCCAACGCGCGGGGAGAGGCGGTTTGCGTATTGGGCGCTCTTCCGCTTC
