Features (pLannotate 1.2.2; 17 found; start..end, strand, type, name):
      4..30      +  CDS            3xHA (fragment): three tandem HA epitope tags
    133..384     +  CDS            VC155: C-terminal fragment of mVenus for use in bimolecular fluorescence complementation (BiFC) (Kodama and Hu, 2010)
    399..533     -  polyA_signal   SV40 poly(A) signal: SV40 polyadenylation signal
    668..684     -  protein_bind   lac operator: The lac repressor binds to the lac operator to inhibit transcription in E. coli. This inhibition can be relieved by adding lactose or isopropyl-β-D-thiogalactopyranoside (IPTG). lac repressor encoded by lacI
    692..722     -  promoter       lac promoter: promoter for the E. coli lac operon
    737..758     -  protein_bind   CAP binding site: CAP binding activates transcription in the presence of cAMP. E. coli catabolite activator protein
    771..863     -  CDS            lacI (fragment): lac repressor; lacI; The lac repressor binds to the lac operator to inhibit transcription in E. coli. This inhibition can be relieved by adding lactose or isopropyl-β-D-thiogalactopyranoside (IPTG).
   1046..1634    -  rep_origin     ori: high-copy-number ColE1/pMB1/pBR322/pUC origin of replication
   1805..2665    -  CDS            AmpR: β-lactamase; bla; confers resistance to ampicillin, carbenicillin, and related antibiotics
   2666..2770    -  promoter       AmpR promoter: bla
   2865..2900    +  CDS            rop (fragment): Rop protein, which maintains plasmids at low copy number; rop
   3002..3101    +  misc_feature   bom (fragment): basis of mobility region from pBR322
   3107..3262    -  CDS            lacZα (fragment): LacZα fragment of β-galactosidase; lacZ fragment
   3268..3288    -  misc_feature   MCS (fragment): pUC18/19 multiple cloning site
   3287..3590    +  enhancer       CMV enhancer: human cytomegalovirus immediate early enhancer
   3591..3794    +  promoter       CMV promoter: human cytomegalovirus (CMV) immediate early promoter
   3932..4028    +  intron         SV40 intron: modified SV40 intron with splice donor and acceptor sites
>Addgene plasmid #217751 | pBiFC-SS-VC155-IRE1-dLD Sequencing Result | analyzer sequence | sequence record 440864
ATGTACCCATACGATGTTCCAGATTACGCTCTTATGGCCATGGAGGCCCGAATTCGGTCGACCGAGATCT
CTCGAGGTACCCGTCCGGCGTGCAAAATCCCGAACGACCTGAAACAGAAAGTCATGAACCACGACAAGCA
GAAGAACGGCATCAAGGCCAACTTCAAGATCCGCCACAACATCGAGGACGGCGGCGTGCAGCTCGCCGAC
CACTACCAGCAGAACACCCCCATCGGCGACGGCCCCGTGCTGCTGCCCGACAACCACTACCTGAGCTACC
AGTCCAAACTGAGCAAAGACCCCAACGAGAAGCGCGATCACATGGTCCTGCTGGAGTTCGTGACCGCCGC
CGGGATCACTCTCGGCATGGACGAGCTGTACAAGTAAGCGGCCGCGGGGATCCAGACATGATAAGATACA
TTGATGAGTTTGGACAAACCACAACTAGAATGCAGTGAAAAAAATGCTTTATTTGTGAAATTTGTGATGC
TATTGCTTTATTTGTAACCATTATAAGCTGCAATAAACAAGTTAACAACAACAATTGCATTCATTTTATG
TTTCAGGTTCAGGGGGAGGTGTGGGAGGTTTTTTCGGATCCTCTAGAGTCGATCTGCAGGCATGCTAGCT
TGGCGTAATCATGGTCATAGCTGTTTCCTGTGTGAAATTGTTATCCGCTCACAATTCCACACAACATACG
AGCCGGAAGCATAAAGTGTAAAGCCTGGGGTGCCTAATGAGTGAGCTAACTCACATTAATTGCGTTGCGC
TCACTGCCCGCTTTCCAGTCGGGAAACCTGTCGTGCCAGCTGCATTAATGAATCGGCCAACGCGCGGGGA
GAGGCGGTTTGCGTATTGGGCGCTCTTCCGCTTCCTCGCTCACTGACTCGCTGCGCTCGGTCGTTCGGCT
GCGGCGAGCGGTATCAGCTCACTCAAAGGCGGTAATACGGTTATCCACAGAATCAGGGGATAACGCAGGA
AAGAACATGTGAGCAAAAGGCCAGCAAAAGGCCAGGAACCGTAAAAAGGCCGCGTTGCTGGCGTTTTTCC
ATAGGCTCCGCCCCCCTGACGAGCATCACAAAAATCGACGCTCAAGTCAGAGGTGGCGAAACCCGACAGG
ACTATAAAGATACCAGGCGTTTCCCCCTGGAAGCTCCCTCGTGCGCTCTCCTGTTCCGACCCTGCCGCTT
ACCGGATACCTGTCCGCCTTTCTCCCTTCGGGAAGCGTGGCGCTTTCTCATAGCTCACGCTGTAGGTATC
TCAGTTCGGTGTAGGTCGTTCGCTCCAAGCTGGGCTGTGTGCACGAACCCCCCGTTCAGCCCGACCGCTG
CGCCTTATCCGGTAACTATCGTCTTGAGTCCAACCCGGTAAGACACGACTTATCGCCACTGGCAGCAGCC
ACTGGTAACAGGATTAGCAGAGCGAGGTATGTAGGCGGTGCTACAGAGTTCTTGAAGTGGTGGCCTAACT
ACGGCTACACTAGAAGAACAGTATTTGGTATCTGCGCTCTGCTGAAGCCAGTTACCTTCGGAAAAAGAGT
TGGTAGCTCTTGATCCGGCAAACAAACCACCGCTGGTAGCGGTGGTTTTTTTGTTTGCAAGCAGCAGATT
ACGCGCAGAAAAAAAGGATCTCAAGAAGATCCTTTGATCTTTTCTACGGGGTCTGACGCTCAGTGGAACG
AAAACTCACGTTAAGGGATTTTGGTCATGAGATTATCAAAAAGGATCTTCACCTAGATCCTTTTAAATTA
AAAATGAAGTTTTAAATCAATCTAAAGTATATATGAGTAAACTTGGTCTGACAGTTACCAATGCTTAATC
AGTGAGGCACCTATCTCAGCGATCTGTCTATTTCGTTCATCCATAGTTGCCTGACTCCCCGTCGTGTAGA
TAACTACGATACGGGAGGGCTTACCATCTGGCCCCAGTGCTGCAATGATACCGCGAGACCCACGCTCACC
GGCTCCAGATTTATCAGCAATAAACCAGCCAGCCGGAAGGGCCGAGCGCAGAAGTGGTCCTGCAACTTTA
TCCGCCTCCATCCAGTCTATTAATTGTTGCCGGGAAGCTAGAGTAAGTAGTTCGCCAGTTAATAGTTTGC
GCAACGTTGTTGCCATTGCTACAGGCATCGTGGTGTCACGCTCGTCGTTTGGTATGGCTTCATTCAGCTC
CGGTTCCCAACGATCAAGGCGAGTTACATGATCCCCCATGTTGTGCAAAAAAGCGGTTAGCTCCTTCGGT
CCTCCGATCGTTGTCAGAAGTAAGTTGGCCGCAGTGTTATCACTCATGGTTATGGCAGCACTGCATAATT
CTCTTACTGTCATGCCATCCGTAAGATGCTTTTCTGTGACTGGTGAGTACTCAACCAAGTCATTCTGAGA
ATAGTGTATGCGGCGACCGAGTTGCTCTTGCCCGGCGTCAATACGGGATAATACCGCGCCACATAGCAGA
ACTTTAAAAGTGCTCATCATTGGAAAACGTTCTTCGGGGCGAAAACTCTCAAGGATCTTACCGCTGTTGA
GATCCAGTTCGATGTAACCCACTCGTGCACCCAACTGATCTTCAGCATCTTTTACTTTCACCAGCGTTTC
TGGGTGAGCAAAAACAGGAAGGCAAAATGCCGCAAAAAAGGGAATAAGGGCGACACGGAAATGTTGAATA
CTCATACTCTTCCTTTTTCAATATTATTGAAGCATTTATCAGGGTTATTGTCTCATGAGCGGATACATAT
TTGAATGTATTTAGAAAAATAAACAAATAGGGGTTCCGCGCACATTTCCCCGAAAAGTGCCACCTGACGT
CTAAGAAACCATTATTATCATGACATTAACCTATAAAAATAGGCGTATCACGAGGCCCTTTCGTCTCGCG
CGTTTCGGTGATGACGGTGAAAACCTCTGACACATGCAGCTCCCGGAGACGGTCACAGCTTGTCTGTAAG
CGGATGCCGGGAGCAGACAAGCCCGTCAGGGCGCGTCAGCGGGTGTTGGCGGGTGTCGGGGCTGGCTTAA
CTATGCGGCATCAGAGCAGATTGTACTGAGAGTGCACCATATGCGGTGTGAAATACCGCACAGATGCGTA
AGGAGAAAATACCGCATCAGGCGCCATTCGCCATTCAGGCTGCGCAACTGTTGGGAAGGGCGATCGGTGC
GGGCCTCTTCGCTATTACGCCAGCTGGCGAAAGGGGGATGTGCTGCAAGGCGATTAAGTTGGGTAACGCC
AGGGTTTTCCCAGTCACGACGTTGTAAAACGACGGCCAGTGAGTTCGAGCTTGCATGCCTGCAGGTCGTT
ACATAACTTACGGTAAATGGCCCGCCTGGCTGACCGCCCAACGACCCCCGCCCATTGACGTCAATAATGA
CGTATGTTCCCATAGTAACGCCAATAGGGACTTTCCATTGACGTCAATGGGTGGAGTATTTACGGTAAAC
TGCCCACTTGGCAGTACATCAAGTGTATCATATGCCAAGTACGCCCCCTATTGACGTCAATGACGGTAAA
TGGCCCGCCTGGCATTATGCCCAGTACATGACCTTATGGGACTTTCCTACTTGGCAGTACATCTACGTAT
TAGTCATCGCTATTACCATGGTGATGCGGTTTTGGCAGTACATCAATGGGCGTGGATAGCGGTTTGACTC
ACGGGGATTTCCAAGTCTCCACCCCATTGACGTCAATGGGAGTTTGTTTTGGCACCAAAATCAACGGGAC
TTTCCAAAATGTCGTAACAACTCCGCCCCATTGACGCAAATGGGCGGTAGGCGTGTACGGTGGGAGGTCT
ATATAAGCAGAGCTCGTTTAGTGAACCGTCAGATCGCCTGGAGACGCCATCCACGCTGTTTTGACCTCCA
TAGAAGACACCGGGACCGATCCAGCCTCCGGACTCTAGAGGATCCGGTACTAGAGGAACTGAAAAACCAG
AAAGTTAACTGGTAAGTTTAGTCTTTTTGTCTTTTATTTCAGGTCCCGGATCCGGTGGTGGTGCAAATCA
AAGAACTGCTCCTCAGTGGATGTTGCCTTTACTTCTAGGCCTGTACGGAAGTGTTACTTCTGCTCTAAAA
GCTGCGGAATTGTACCCGCGGGCCCACC
